>Addgene plasmid #102939 | pSAM_Ec | addgene full sequence | sequence record 207569 | Addgene NGS Result
TAATGTGAGTTAGCTCACTCATTAGGCACCCCAGGCTTTACACTTTATGCTTCCGGCTCGTATGTTGTGT
GGAATTGTGAGCGGATACATATGGAAAAAAAGGAATTTCGTGTTTTGATAAAATACTGTTTTCTGAAGGG
AAAAAATACAGTGGAAGCAAAAACTTGGCTTGATAATGAGTTTCCGGACTCTGCCCCAGGGAAATCAACA
ATAATTGATTGGTATGCAAAATTCAAGCGTGGTGAAATGAGCACGGAGGACGGTGAACGCAGTGGACGCC
CGAAAGAGGTGGTTACCGACGAAAACATCAAAAAAATCCACAAAATGATTTTGAATGACCGTAAAATGAA
GTTGATCGAGATAGCAGAGGCCTTAAAGATATCAAAGGAACGTGTTGGTCATATCATTCATCAATATTTG
GATATGCGGAAGCTCTGTGCGAAATGGGTGCCGCGCGAGCTCACATTTGACCAAAAACAACGACGTGTTG
ATGATTCTAAGCGGTGTTTGCAGCTGTTAACTCGTAATACACCCGAGTTTTTCCGTCGATATGTGACAAT
GGATGAAACATGGCTCCATCACTACACTCCTGAGTCCAATCGACAGTCGGCTGAGTGGACAGCGACCGGT
GAACCGTCTCCGAAGCGTGGAAAGACTCAAAAGTCCGCTGGCAAAGTAATGGCCTCTGTTTTTTGGGATG
CGCATGGAATAATTTTTATCGATTATCTTGAGAAGGGAAAAACCATCAACAGTGACTATTATATGGCGTT
ATTGGAGCGTTTGAAGGTCGAAATCGCGGCAAAACGGCCCCACATGAAGAAGAAAAAAGTGTTGTTCCAC
CAAGACAACGCACCGTGCCACAAGTCATTGAGAACGATGGCAAAAATTCATGAATTGGGCTTCGAATTGC
TTCCCCACCCGCCGTATTCTCCAGATCTGGCCCCCAGCGACTTTTTCTTGTTCTCAGACCTCAAAAGGAT
GCTCGCAGGGAAAAAATTTGGCTGCAATGAAGAGGTGATCGCCGAAACTGAGGCCTATTTTGAGGCAAAA
CCGAAGGAGTACTACCAAAATGGTATCAAAAAATTGGAAGGTCGTTATAATCGTTGTATCGCTCTTGAAG
GGAACTATGTTGAATAAGCGGCCGCCACCGCGGTGGAGGGGAATTCCCATGTCAGCCGTTAAGTGTTCCT
GTGTCACTCAAAATTGCTTTGAGAGGCTCTAAGGGCTTCTCAGTGCGTTACATCCCTGGCTTGTTGTCCA
CAACCGTTAAACCTTAAAAGCTTTAAAAGCCTTATATATTCTTTTTTTTCTTATAAAACTTAAAACCTTA
GAGGCTATTTAAGTTGCTGATTTATATTAATTTTATTGTTCAAACATGAGAGCTTAGTACGTGAAACATG
AGAGCTTAGTACGTTAGCCATGAGAGCTTAGTACGTTAGCCATGAGGGTTTAGTTCGTTAAACATGAGAG
CTTAGTACGTTAAACATGAGAGCTTAGTACGTGAAACATGAGAGCTTAGTACGTACTATCAACAGGTTGA
ACTGCTGATCTTCAGATCCTCTACGCCGGACGCATCGTGGCCGGATCAATTCCGTGATAGGTGGGCTGCC
CTTCCTGGTTGGCTTGGTTTCATCAGCCATCCGCTTGCCCTCATCTGTTACGCCGGCGGTAGCCGGCCAG
CCTCGCAGAGCAGGATTCCCGTTGAGCACCGCCAGGTGCGAATAAGGGACAGTGAAGAAGGAACACCCGC
TCGCGGGTGGGCCTACTTCACCTATCCTGCCCGGCTGACGCCGTTGGATACACCAAGGAAAGTCTACACG
AACCCTTTGGCAAAATCCTGTATATCGTGCGAAAAAGGATGGATATACCGAAAAAATCGCTATAATGACC
CCGAAGCAGGGTTATGCAGCGGAAAACGGAATTGATCCCCCTCGAATTGACGCGTTTACCAATGCTTAAT
CAGTGAGGCACCTATCTCAGCGATCTGTCTATTTCGTTCATCCATAGTTGCCTGACTCCCCGTCGTGTAG
ATAACTACGATACGGGAGGGCTTACCATCTGGCCCCAGTGCTGCAATGATACCGCGAGACCCACGCTCAC
CGGCTCCAGATTTATCAGCAATAAACCAGCCAGCCGGAAGGGCCGAGCGCAGAAGTGGTCCTGCAACTTT
ATCCGCCTCCATCCAGTCTATTAATTGTTGCCGGGAAGCTAGAGTAAGTAGTTCGCCAGTTAATAGTTTG
CGCAACGTTGTTGCCATTGCTACAGGCATCGTGGTGTCACGCTCGTCGTTTGGTATGGCTTCATTCAGCT
CCGGTTCCCAACGATCAAGGCGAGTTACATGATCCCCCATGTTGTGCAAAAAAGCGGTTAGCTCCTTCGG
TCCTCCGATCGTTGTCAGAAGTAAGTTGGCCGCAGTGTTATCACTCATGGTTATGGCAGCACTGCATAAT
TCTCTTACTGTCATGCCATCCGTAAGATGCTTTTCTGTGACTGGTGAGTACTCAACCAAGTCATTCTGAG
AATAGTGTATGCGGCGACCGAGTTGCTCTTGCCCGGCGTCAATACGGGATAATACCGCGCCACATAGCAG
AACTTTAAAAGTGCTCATCATTGGAAAACGTTCTTCGGGGCGAAAACTCTCAAGGATCTTACCGCTGTTG
AGATCCAGTTCGATGTAACCCACTCGTGCACCCAACTGATCTTCAGCATCTTTTACTTTCACCAGCGTTT
CTGGGTGAGCAAAAACAGGAAGGCAAAATGCCGCAAAAAAGGGAATAAGGGCGACACGGAAATGTTGAAT
ACTCATACTCTTCCTTTTTCAATATTATTGAAGCATTTATCAGGGTTATTGTCTCATGAGCGGATACATA
TTTGAATGTATTTAGAAAAATAAACAAATAGGGGTTCCGCGCACATTTCCCCGAAAAGTGCCACCTGACG
TCTAAGAAACCATTATTATCATGACATTAACCTATAAAAATAGGCGTATCACGAGGCCCTTTCGTCACGC
GTCCTCGGTACCTAACAGGTTGGATGATAAGTCCCCGGTCTTCGTATGCCGTCTTCTGCTTGGCGCGCCC
TCGAGCAATTGAGGAAGCGGAACACGTAGAAAGCCAGTCCGCAGAAACGGTGCTGACCCCGGATGAATGT
CAGCTACTGGGCTATCTGGACAAGGGAAAACGCAAGCGCAAAGAGAAAGCAGGTAGCTTGCAGTGGGCTT
ACATGGCGATAGCTAGACTGGGCGGTTTTATGGACAGCAAGCGAACCGGAATTGCCAGCTGGGGCGCCCT
CTGGTAAGGTTGGGAAGCCCTGCAAAGTAAACTGGATGGCTTTCTTGCCGCCAAGGATCTGATGGCGCAG
GGGATCAAGATCTGATCAAGAGACAGGATGAGGATCGTTTCGCATGATTGAACAAGATGGATTGCACGCA
GGTTCTCCGGCCGCTTGGGTGGAGAGGCTATTCGGCTATGACTGGGCACAACAGACAATCGGCTGCTCTG
ATGCCGCCGTGTTCCGGCTGTCAGCGCAGGGGCGCCCGGTTCTTTTTGTCAAGACCGACCTGTCCGGTGC
CCTGAATGAACTGCAGGACGAGGCAGCGCGGCTATCGTGGCTGGCCACGACGGGCGTTCCTTGCGCAGCT
GTGCTCGACGTTGTCACTGAAGCGGGAAGGGACTGGCTGCTATTGGGCGAAGTGCCGGGGCAGGATCTCC
TGTCATCTCACCTTGCTCCTGCCGAGAAAGTATCCATCATGGCTGATGCAATGCGGCGGCTGCATACGCT
TGATCCGGCTACCTGCCCATTCGACCACCAAGCGAAACATCGCATCGAGCGAGCACGTACTCGGATGGAA
GCCGGTCTTGTCGATCAGGATGATCTGGACGAAGAGCATCAGGGGCTCGCGCCAGCCGAACTGTTCGCCA
GGCTCAAGGCGCGCATGCCCGACGGCGAGGATCTCGTCGTGACCCATGGCGATGCCTGCTTGCCGAATAT
CATGGTGGAAAATGGCCGCTTTTCTGGATTCATCGACTGTGGCCGGCTGGGTGTGGCGGACCGCTATCAG
GACATAGCGTTGGCTACCCGTGATATTGCTGAAGAGCTTGGCGGCGAATGGGCTGACCGCTTCCTCGTGC
TTTACGGTATCGCCGCTCCCGATTCGCAGCGCATCGCCTTCTATCGCCTTCTTGACGAGTTCTTCTGAGC
GGGACTCTGGGGTTCGAAATGACTCTAGAATGCGAGAGTAGGGAACTGCCAGGCATCAAATAAAACGAAA
GGCTCAGTCGAAAGACTGGGCCTTTCGTTTTATCTGTTGTTTGTCGGTGAACGCTCTCCTGAGTAGGACA
AATCCGCCGGGAGCGGATTTGAACGTTGCGAAGCAACGGCCCGGAGGGTGGCGGGCAGGACGCCCGCCAT
AAACTGCCAGGCATCAAATTAAGCAGAAGGCCATCCTGACGGATGGCCTTTTTGCGTTTCTACCTGCAGG
GCGCGCCAAGCAGAAGACGGCATACGAAGACCGGGGACTTATCATCCAACCTGTTAGGATCCAGTGAGCG
CAACGCAAT
Features (pLannotate 1.2.2; 13 found; start..end, strand, type, name):
      1..22      +  protein_bind   CAP binding site: CAP binding activates transcription in the presence of cAMP. E. coli catabolite activator protein
     37..67      +  promoter       lac promoter: promoter for the E. coli lac operon
     71..87      +  protein_bind   lac operator (fragment): The lac repressor binds to the lac operator to inhibit transcription in E. coli. This inhibition can be relieved by adding lactose or isopropyl-β-D-thiogalactopyranoside (IPTG). lac repressor encoded by lacI
   1137..1158    -  misc_feature   MCS (fragment): pBluescript multiple cloning site
   1170..1558    -  rep_origin     R6K γ ori: γ replication origin from E. coli plasmid R6K; requires the R6K initiator protein pi for replication
   1595..1640    -  CDS            traJ (fragment): oriT-recognizing protein; traJ
   1673..1782    -  oriT           oriT: incP origin of transfer
   1946..2806    -  CDS            AmpR: β-lactamase; bla; confers resistance to ampicillin, carbenicillin, and related antibiotics
   2807..2911    -  promoter       AmpR promoter: bla
   3088..3372    +  CDS            tnpA (fragment): TN5P_ECOLX - Also known as tnp. Experimental evidence at protein level: Swiss-Prot protein existence level 1. Mediates transposition of transposon Tn5 by a 'cut and paste' mechanism. First, the monomeric transposase binds the 19 bp inverted DNA repeats flanking the transposon. Then, dimerization of the DNA- bound transposase creates a synaptic DNA complex. After nicking of the first DNA strand, excision of the transposon proceeds through a series of intermediates. The transposase then mediates the insertion of the transposon at a new site by strand transfer. The activity of the wild- type tran
   3404..4195    +  CDS            neo: KKA2_KLEPN - Also known as kan, nptII. Experimental evidence at protein level: Swiss-Prot protein existence level 1. Resistance to kanamycin, neomycin, paromomycin, ribostamycin, butirosin and gentamicin B. From Klebsiella pneumoniae.
   4257..4343    +  terminator     rrnB T1 terminator: Escherichia coli rrnB; transcription terminator T1 from the E. coli rrnB gene
   4435..4462    +  terminator     rrnB T2 terminator: transcription terminator T2 from the E. coli rrnB gene
