[The description below was written by a language model from this plasmid's Addgene catalogue record and pLannotate feature annotations shown in this document.]
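Description:
pSAM_Ec is a 4,559 bp conjugative suicide vector for mariner transposon mutagenesis and Tn-seq in E. coli, built by adapting the Bacteroides vector pSAM_Bt. It replicates from the R6K γ origin, which depends on the pi initiator protein, so it is maintained only in pir+ hosts such as the donor strain EcS17 and cannot persist after transfer into ordinary recipients. An incP oriT (with an adjacent traJ fragment) allows mobilization by conjugation. The backbone carries β-lactamase (AmpR) under its own promoter, and the plasmid is selected with both ampicillin and kanamycin.

The payload has two parts. Per the depositor's comments, the hyperactive himar1C9 mariner transposase sits outside the transposon, under a lac promoter and ribosome binding site taken from pGFP-Mut3.1. The feature table shows the CAP site, lac promoter and lac operator fragment at the start of the sequence. The transposase coding region itself was not annotated, though the unannotated stretch immediately downstream is where it would be expected. The transposon carries a kanamycin resistance gene (neo) derived from pKD4, which replaced the ermG erythromycin marker of pSAM_Bt. It is followed by the rrnB T1 and T2 terminators. The short upstream "tnpA" hit is a Tn5-derived fragment that probably came along with the kanamycin cassette, not a functional transposase.

The transposon's inverted repeats, also unannotated, are modified to contain MmeI sites. MmeI is a type IIS enzyme that cuts a short fixed distance outside its site, so digestion of mutant genomic DNA releases transposon ends attached to a small tag of flanking chromosome. Sequencing these tags maps and counts insertions across a mutant pool. Because the transposase is lost with the nonreplicating plasmid, kanamycin-resistant insertions are stable, which supports genome-wide fitness screens in bacterial pathogens.
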