Addgene plasmid #102939: pSAM_Ec
Purpose: Transposon mutagenesis and Tn-seq
Depositing lab: Matthew Mulvey. Depositing organization: University of Utah. Publication: Combining quantitative genetic footprinting and trait enrichment analysis to identify fitness determinants of a bacterial pathogen. Wiles TJ, Norton JP, Russell CW, Dalley BK, Fischer KF, Mulvey MA. PLoS Genet. 2013;9(8):e1003716. doi: 10.1371/journal.pgen.1003716. Epub 2013 Aug 22. PGENETICS-D-12-03121 PubMed 23990803.
Backbone
  Vector backbone: pSAM
  Total vector size (bp): 4559
  Vector type: Bacterial Expression
Growth in bacteria
  Bacterial resistance: Ampicillin and Kanamycin, 100 & 50 μg/mL
  Growth temperature: 37°C
  Growth strain: pir+ E. coli strain EcS17
  Growth instructions: EcS17/pSAM-Ec need ~36-48 hours to reach an OD600 of 1.0.
  Copy number: Unknown
Gene/Insert
  Gene/Insert name: mariner transposon flanked by MmeI modified inverted repeats and the himar1C9 transposase
Resource information
  A portion of this plasmid was derived from a plasmid made by: pSAM_Bt: Goodman AL, McNulty NP, Zhao Y, Leip D, Mitra RD, Lozupone CA, Knight R, Gordon JI (2009). Identifying genetic determinants needed to establish a human gut symbiont in its habitat. Cell Host Microbe, 6: 279–289.
Terms and licenses: Academic/Nonprofit Terms; Industry Terms: Not Available to Industry
Depositor comments: The Plac promoter from pGFP-Mut3.1 (Clonetech), along with its associated ribosome binding sequence, was amplified via PCR. Engineered 59 BamHI and 39 NdeI restriction sites were used to sub-clone the resulting fragment into a BamHI/NdeI (New England Biolabs) double digested pSAM_Bt vector upstream of the himar1C9 transposase gene. The kanamycin resistance gene from pKD4 was amplified and ligated using the restriction sites MfeI and XbaI, replacing the erythromycin resistance gene ermG in pSAM_Bt. The resulting transposon mutagenesis vector, pSAM-Ec, was stored and propagated in the pir+ E. coli strain EcS17.
How to cite: pSAM_Ec was a gift from Matthew Mulvey (Addgene plasmid # 102939 ; http://n2t.net/addgene:102939 ; RRID:Addgene_102939)
